Addgene plasmid #123900: MTK234_002
Purpose: Encodes the spCas9 gRNA GFP dropout expression cassette as a type 234 part to be used in the MTK system
Depositing lab: Hana El-Samad. Depositing organization: University of California, San Francisco (UCSF). Publication: A Toolkit for Rapid Modular Construction of Biological Circuits in Mammalian Cells. Fonseca JP, Bonny AR, Kumar GR, Ng AH, Town J, Wu QC, Aslankoohi E, Chen SY, Dods G, Harrigan P, Osimiri LC, Kistler AL, El-Samad H. ACS Synth Biol. 2019 Nov 15;8(11):2593-2606. doi: 10.1021/acssynbio.9b00322. Epub 2019 Nov 5. PubMed 31686495.
Backbone
  Vector backbone: MTK0_027
  Vector type: Mammalian Expression
Growth in bacteria
  Bacterial resistance: Chloramphenicol, 25 μg/mL
  Growth temperature: 37°C
  Growth strain: DH5alpha
  Copy number: Unknown
Gene/Insert
  Gene/Insert name: sgRNA-GFPDROPOUT
  Cloning method: Restriction Enzyme; 5′ cloning site unknown (unknown if destroyed); 3′ cloning site unknown (unknown if destroyed)
Terms and licenses: Academic/Nonprofit Terms; Industry Terms: Not Available to Industry
Depositor comments: Type 234 parts are coupled promoter-coding sequence-terminator such as guide RNA cassettes, GFP dropouts in the MTK Please visit https://www.biorxiv.org/content/10.1101/506188v2 for BioRxiv preprint
How to cite: MTK234_002 was a gift from Hana El-Samad (Addgene plasmid # 123900 ; http://n2t.net/addgene:123900 ; RRID:Addgene_123900)
