[The description below was written by a language model from this plasmid's Addgene catalogue record and pLannotate feature annotations shown in this document.]
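Description:
MTK234_002 is a small (about 3.1 kb) part plasmid from the Mammalian Toolkit (MTK), a hierarchical modular cloning system for assembling genetic circuits for mammalian cells. It is built on the MTK0_027 part-entry backbone and is catalogued as a mammalian expression vector, although on its own it functions as a bacterial storage plasmid for a reusable part. It replicates in E. coli from a high-copy ColE1/pUC-type origin and is selected with chloramphenicol through a cat gene driven by its native promoter and followed by a lambda t0 terminator.

The payload is a "type 234" part, a category the depositor describes as a coupled promoter–coding sequence–terminator unit, used for elements such as guide RNA cassettes. Here it is an spCas9 sgRNA expression cassette containing a GFP dropout. The annotated features show a superfolder GFP coding sequence followed by the bacterial rrnB T1 and T7Te terminators, placed immediately upstream of a fragment of the Streptococcus pyogenes tracrRNA that forms the sgRNA scaffold. This arrangement indicates that the bacterial GFP marker occupies the position where a spacer is to be inserted. Replacing it with a targeting sequence would yield non-fluorescent colonies, giving a visual screen for correct clones.

A loxP site is also annotated upstream of the GFP, but the record does not explain its role. The promoter that drives the guide RNA in mammalian cells is not annotated in the feature table or named in the catalogue fields, and the cloning sites are listed as unknown. The finished guide cassette is intended for assembly into higher-level MTK transcription units and multi-gene vectors.
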