Features (pLannotate 1.2.2; 9 found; start..end, strand, type, name):
    823..856     +  protein_bind   loxP: Cre-mediated recombination occurs in the 8-bp core sequence (GCATACAT). Cre recombinase
   1115..1828    +  CDS            superfolder GFP: GFP variant that folds robustly even when fused to poorly folded proteins (Pédelacq et al., 2006)
   1840..1911    +  terminator     rrnB T1 terminator: transcription terminator T1 from the E. coli rrnB gene
   1927..1954    +  terminator     T7Te terminator: phage T7 early transcription terminator
   1985..2052    +  misc_RNA       tracrRNA (fragment): trans-activating CRISPR RNA for the Streptococcus pyogenes CRISPR/Cas9 system
   2077..2111    -  terminator     lambda t0 terminator: minimal transcription terminator from phage lambda (Scholtissek and Grosse, 1987)
   2185..2841    -  CDS            cat: CAT_ECOLX - Experimental evidence at protein level: Swiss-Prot protein existence level 1. This enzyme is an effector of chloramphenicol resistance in bacteria. From Escherichia coli. This protein is used as a marker in many commonly used cloning vectors, such as pACYC184.
   2842..2939    -  promoter       cat promoter: promoter of the E. coli cat gene encoding chloramphenicol acetyltransferase
   3023..514     +  rep_origin     ori (across the origin): high-copy-number ColE1/pMB1/pBR322/pUC origin of replication
>Addgene plasmid #123900 | MTK234_002 | addgene full sequence | sequence record 250034 | Addgene NGS Result
GCCGGATCAAGAGCTACCAACTCTTTTTCCGAAGGTAACTGGCTTCAGCAGAGCGCAGATACCAAATACT
GTTCTTCTAGTGTAGCCGTAGTTAGGCCACCACTTCAAGAACTCTGTAGCACCGCCTACATACCTCGCTC
TGCTAATCCTGTTACCAGTGGCTGCTGCCAGTGGCGATAAGTCGTGTCTTACCGGGTTGGACTCAAGACG
ATAGTTACCGGATAAGGCGCAGCGGTCGGGCTGAACGGGGGGTTCGTGCACACAGCCCAGCTTGGAGCGA
ACGACCTACACCGAACTGAGATACCTACAGCGTGAGCTATGAGAAAGCGCCACGCTTCCCGAAGGGAGAA
AGGCGGACAGGTATCCGGTAAGCGGCAGGGTCGGAACAGGAGAGCGCACGAGGGAGCTTCCAGGGGGAAA
CGCCTGGTATCTTTATAGTCCTGTCGGGTTTCGCCACCTCTGACTTGAGCGTCGATTTTTGTGATGCTCG
TCAGGGGGGCGGAGCCTATGGAAAAACGCCAGCAACGCGGCCTTTTTACGGTTCCTGGCCTTTTGCTGGC
CTTTTGCTCACATGTTCTTTCCTGCGTTATCCCCTGATTCTGTGGATAACCGTAGTCGGTCTCAAACGGA
TCCGACGCGCCATCTCTAGGCCCGCGCCGGCCCCCTCGCACGGACTTGTGGGAGAAGCTCGGCTACTCCC
CTGCCCCGGTTAATTTGCATATAATATTTCCTAGTAACTATAGAGGCTTAATGTGCGATAAAAGACAGAT
AATCTGTTCTTTTTAATACTAGCTACATTTTACATGATAGGCTTGGATTTCTATAACTTCGTATAGCATA
CATTATACGAAGTTATAAACAGCACAAAAGGAAACTCACCCTAACTGTAAAGTAATTGTGTGTTTTGAGA
CTATAAGTATCCCTTGGAGAACCACCTTGTTGGAGACGGAAAGTGAAACGTGATTTCATGCGTCATTTTG
AACATTTTGTAAATCTTATTTAATAATGTGTGCGGCAATTCACATTTAATTTATGAATGTTTTCTTAACA
TCGCGGCAACTCAAGAAACGGCAGGTTCGGATCTTAGCTACTAGAGAAAGAGGAGAAATACTAGATGCGT
AAAGGCGAAGAGCTGTTCACTGGTGTCGTCCCTATTCTGGTGGAACTGGATGGTGATGTCAACGGTCATA
AGTTTTCCGTGCGTGGCGAGGGTGAAGGTGACGCAACTAATGGTAAACTGACGCTGAAGTTCATCTGTAC
TACTGGTAAACTGCCGGTTCCTTGGCCGACTCTGGTAACGACGCTGACTTATGGTGTTCAGTGCTTTGCT
CGTTATCCGGACCATATGAAGCAGCATGACTTCTTCAAGTCCGCCATGCCGGAAGGCTATGTGCAGGAAC
GCACGATTTCCTTTAAGGATGACGGCACGTACAAAACGCGTGCGGAAGTGAAATTTGAAGGCGATACCCT
GGTAAACCGCATTGAGCTGAAAGGCATTGACTTTAAAGAGGACGGCAATATCCTGGGCCATAAGCTGGAA
TACAATTTTAACAGCCACAATGTTTACATCACCGCCGATAAACAAAAAAATGGCATTAAAGCGAATTTTA
AAATTCGCCACAACGTGGAGGATGGCAGCGTGCAGCTGGCTGATCACTACCAGCAAAACACTCCAATCGG
TGATGGTCCTGTTCTGCTGCCAGACAATCACTATCTGAGCACGCAAAGCGTTCTGTCTAAAGATCCGAAC
GAGAAACGCGATCATATGGTTCTGCTGGAGTTCGTAACCGCAGCGGGCATCACGCATGGTATGGATGAAC
TGTACAAATGACCAGGCATCAAATAAAACGAAAGGCTCAGTCGAAAGACTGGGCCTTTCGTTTTATCTGT
TGTTTGTCGGTGAACGCTCTCTACTAGAGTCACACTGGCTCACCTTCGGGTGGGCCTTTCTGCGTTTATA
CGTCTCGTTTAAGAGCTAAGCTGGAAACAGCATAGCAAGTTTAAATAAGGCTAGTCCGTTATCAACTTGA
AAAAGTGGCACCGAGTCGGTGCTTTTTTTGCTGTGAGACCAGACCAATAAAAAACGCCCGGCGGCAACCG
AGCGTTCTGAACAAATCCAGATGGAGTTCTGAGGTCATTACTGGATCTATCAACAGGAGTCCAAGCGAGC
TCGATATCAAATTACGCCCCGCCCTGCCACTCATCGCAGTACTGTTGTAATTCATTAAGCATTCTGCCGA
CATGGAAGCCATCACAAACGGCATGATGAACCTGAATCGCCAGCGGCATCAGCACCTTGTCGCCTTGCGT
ATAATATTTGCCCATGGTGAAAACGGGGGCGAAGAAGTTGTCCATATTGGCCACGTTTAAATCAAAACTG
GTGAAACTCACCCAGGGATTGGCTGAAACGAAAAACATATTCTCAATAAACCCTTTAGGGAAATAGGCCA
GGTTTTCACCGTAACACGCCACATCTTGCGAATATATGTGTAGAAACTGCCGGAAATCGTCGTGGTATTC
ACTCCAGAGCGATGAAAACGTTTCAGTTTGCTCATGGAAAACGGTGTAACAAGGGTGAACACTATCCCAT
ATCACCAGCTCACCGTCTTTCATTGCCATACGAAATTCCGGATGAGCATTCATCAGGCGGGCAAGAATGT
GAATAAAGGCCGGATAAAACTTGTGCTTATTTTTCTTTACGGTCTTTAAAAAGGCCGTAATATCCAGCTG
AACGGTCTGGTTATAGGTACATTGAGCAACTGACTGAAATGCCTCAAAATGTTCTTTACGATGCCATTGG
GATATATCAACGGTGGTATATCCAGTGATTTTTTTCTCCATTTTAGCTTCCTTAGCTCCTGAAAATCTCG
ATAACTCAAAAAATACGCCCGGTAGTGATCTTATTTCATTATGGTGAAAGTTGGAACCTCTTACGTGCCC
GATCAATCATGACCAAAATCCCTTAACGTGAGTTTTCGTTCCACTGAGCGTCAGACCCCGTAGAAAAGAT
CAAAGGATCTTCTTGAGATCCTTTTTTTCTGCGCGTAATCTGCTGCTTGCAAACAAAAAAACCACCGCTA
CCAGCGGTGGTTTGTTT
